Addgene plasmid #140287: pCFL-mPML-3KRmut-iB
Purpose: Expression of mouse PML KR mutant
Depositing lab: Yusuke Miyanari. Publication: Genomic Profiling by ALaP-Seq Reveals Transcriptional Regulation by PML Bodies through DNMT3A Exclusion. Kurihara M, Kato K, Sanbo C, Shigenobu S, Ohkawa Y, Fuchigami T, Miyanari Y. Mol Cell. 2020 May 7;78(3):493-505.e8. doi: 10.1016/j.molcel.2020.04.004. Epub 2020 Apr 29. PubMed 32353257.
Backbone
  Vector backbone: pCAG
  Vector type: Mammalian Expression
  Selectable markers: Blasticidin
Growth in bacteria
  Bacterial resistance: Ampicillin, 100 μg/mL
  Growth temperature: 37°C
  Growth strain: DH5alpha
  Copy number: Unknown
Gene/Insert
  Gene/Insert name: PML (alt name: PML)
  Species: M. musculus (mouse)
  Insert size (bp): 2520
  GenBank ID: NM_008884
  Entrez Gene: Pml (a.k.a. 1200009E24Rik, Trim19)
  Promoter: CAG
  Cloning method: Gibson Cloning
  Sequencing primers: 5′ CTCTAGAGCCTCTGCTAACC; 3′ CTTCGGCCAGTAACGTTAGG
Terms and licenses: Academic/Nonprofit Terms; Industry Terms: Not Available to Industry
How to cite: pCFL-mPML-3KRmut-iB was a gift from Yusuke Miyanari (Addgene plasmid # 140287 ; http://n2t.net/addgene:140287 ; RRID:Addgene_140287)
