[The description below was written by a language model from this plasmid's Addgene catalogue record and pLannotate feature annotations shown in this document.]
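Description:
pCFL-mPML-3KRmut-iB is a mammalian expression plasmid of about 8.3 kb built on a pCAG backbone for expressing a lysine-to-arginine ("KR") mutant of mouse PML (Pml/Trim19). It is propagated in E. coli through a high-copy ColE1/pUC-type origin and selected with ampicillin via the β-lactamase gene. Remnants of the lac promoter/operator region and an SV40 origin with an adjacent SV40 poly(A) signal are also present in the backbone.

The expression unit is driven by the CAG promoter, made up of the CMV immediate-early enhancer, the chicken β-actin promoter and the chimeric β-actin/β-globin intron, which gives strong constitutive transcription in many mammalian cell types. Downstream lies a short FLAG-type epitope sequence (annotated as a fragment of 3xFLAG) placed just upstream of the roughly 2.5 kb Pml coding sequence, so the protein appears to be N-terminally FLAG-tagged. The coding sequence is followed by an EMCV IRES and the blasticidin S deaminase gene, and the transcript ends at a rabbit β-globin polyadenylation signal. Because PML and the resistance marker are translated from one bicistronic mRNA, blasticidin selection enriches for cells that also express the PML mutant, which is useful for deriving stable lines.

The name suggests three K-to-R substitutions, but the record does not state which residues are changed or what modification they are meant to abolish. PML is the scaffold of PML nuclear bodies, whose assembly is regulated by SUMO-related interactions, and the plasmid comes from a study of transcriptional regulation by these bodies. The two annotated sequence records (depositor and repository-sequenced) show the same feature set and order, differing only in start position and by a few nucleotides in length.
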