Features (pLannotate 1.2.2; 20 found; start..end, strand, type, name):
      4..383     +  enhancer       CMV enhancer: human cytomegalovirus immediate early enhancer
    386..661     +  promoter       chicken β-actin promoter: No description available
    662..1670    +  intron         chimeric intron: chimera between introns from chicken β-actin and rabbit β-globin
   1668..1724    +  CDS            HBB (fragment): HBB_LEPEU - Experimental evidence at protein level: Swiss-Prot protein existence level 1. Involved in oxygen transport from the lung to the various peripheral tissues. From Lepus europaeus (European hare).
   1734..1760    +  CDS            3xFLAG (fragment): three tandem FLAG® epitope tags
   1767..4283    +  CDS            Pml (fragment): PML_MOUSE - Experimental evidence at protein level: Swiss-Prot protein existence level 1. Functions via its association with PML-nuclear bodies (PML- NBs) in a wide range of important cellular processes, including tumor suppression, transcriptional regulation, apoptosis, senescence, DNA damage response, and viral defense mechanisms. Acts as the scaffold of PML-NBs allowing other proteins to shuttle in and out, a process which is regulated by SUMO-mediated modifications and interactions. Positively regulates p53/TP53 by acting at different levels (by promoting its acetylation and phosphorylatio
   4305..4891    +  misc_feature   IRES2: internal ribosome entry site (IRES) of the encephalomyocarditis virus (EMCV)
   4892..5286    +  CDS            BSD (fragment): blasticidin S deaminase; Aspergillus terreus BSD; confers resistance to blasticidin
   5394..5449    +  polyA_signal   β-globin poly(A) signal: rabbit β-globin polyadenylation signal (Gil and Proudfoot, 1987)
   5834..5850    -  protein_bind   lac operator: The lac repressor binds to the lac operator to inhibit transcription in E. coli. This inhibition can be relieved by adding lactose or isopropyl-β-D-thiogalactopyranoside (IPTG). lac repressor encoded by lacI
   5858..5888    -  promoter       lac promoter: promoter for the E. coli lac operon
   5903..5924    -  protein_bind   CAP binding site: CAP binding activates transcription in the presence of cAMP. E. coli catabolite activator protein
   5937..5976    -  CDS            lacI (fragment): lac repressor; lacI; The lac repressor binds to the lac operator to inhibit transcription in E. coli. This inhibition can be relieved by adding lactose or isopropyl-β-D-thiogalactopyranoside (IPTG).
   5983..6005    +  promoter       SV40 promoter (fragment): SV40 enhancer and early promoter
   6029..6164    +  rep_origin     SV40 ori: SV40 origin of replication
   6184..6318    +  polyA_signal   SV40 poly(A) signal: SV40 polyadenylation signal
   6320..6374    -  CDS            lacI (fragment): lac repressor; lacI; The lac repressor binds to the lac operator to inhibit transcription in E. coli. This inhibition can be relieved by adding lactose or isopropyl-β-D-thiogalactopyranoside (IPTG).
   6557..7145    -  rep_origin     ori: high-copy-number ColE1/pMB1/pBR322/pUC origin of replication
   7316..8176    -  CDS            AmpR: β-lactamase; bla; confers resistance to ampicillin, carbenicillin, and related antibiotics
   8177..8281    -  promoter       AmpR promoter: bla
>Addgene plasmid #140287 | pCFL-mPML-3KRmut-iB | depositor full sequence | sequence record 272324 | pCFL-mPML-3KRmut-iB sequence 8307 bps
GTCGACATTGATTATTGACTAGTTATTAATAGTAATCAATTACGGGGTCATTAGTTCATAGCCCATATAT
GGAGTTCCGCGTTACATAACTTACGGTAAATGGCCCGCCTGGCTGACCGCCCAACGACCCCCGCCCATTG
ACGTCAATAATGACGTATGTTCCCATAGTAACGCCAATAGGGACTTTCCATTGACGTCAATGGGTGGACT
ATTTACGGTAAACTGCCCACTTGGCAGTACATCAAGTGTATCATATGCCAAGTACGCCCCCTATTGACGT
CAATGACGGTAAATGGCCCGCCTGGCATTATGCCCAGTACATGACCTTATGGGACTTTCCTACTTGGCAG
TACATCTACGTATTAGTCATCGCTATTACCATGGGTCGAGGTGAGCCCCACGTTCTGCTTCACTCTCCCC
ATCTCCCCCCCCTCCCCACCCCCAATTTTGTATTTATTTATTTTTTAATTATTTTGTGCAGCGATGGGGG
CGGGGGGGGGGGGGGCGCGCGCCAGGCGGGGCGGGGCGGGGCGAGGGGCGGGGCGGGGCGAGGCGGAGAG
GTGCGGCGGCAGCCAATCAGAGCGGCGCGCTCCGAAAGTTTCCTTTTATGGCGAGGCGGCGGCGGCGGCG
GCCCTATAAAAAGCGAAGCGCGCGGCGGGCGGGAGTCGCTGCGTTGCCTTCGCCCCGTGCCCCGCTCCGC
GCCGCCTCGCGCCGCCCGCCCCGGCTCTGACTGACCGCGTTACTCCCACAGGTGAGCGGGCGGGACGGCC
CTTCTCCTCCGGGCTGTAATTAGCGCTTGGTTTAATGACGGCTCGTTTCTTTTCTGTGGCTGCGTGAAAG
CCTTAAAGGGCTCCGGGAGGGCCCTTTGTGCGGGGGGGAGCGGCTCGGGGGGTGCGTGCGTGTGTGTGTG
CGTGGGGAGCGCCGCGTGCGGCCCGCGCTGCCCGGCGGCTGTGAGCGCTGCGGGCGCGGCGCGGGGCTTT
GTGCGCTCCGCGTGTGCGCGAGGGGAGCGCGGCCGGGGGCGGTGCCCCGCGGTGCGGGGGGGCTGCGAGG
GGAACAAAGGCTGCGTGCGGGGTGTGTGCGTGGGGGGGTGAGCAGGGGGTGTGGGCGCGGCGGTCGGGCT
GTAACCCCCCCCTGCACCCCCCTCCCCGAGTTGCTGAGCACGGCCCGGCTTCGGGTGCGGGGCTCCGTGC
GGGGCGTGGCGCGGGGCTCGCCGTGCCGGGCGGGGGGTGGCGGCAGGTGGGGGTGCCGGGCGGGGCGGGG
CCGCCTCGGGCCGGGGAGGGCTCGGGGGAGGGGCGCGGCGGCCCCGGAGCGCCGGCGGCTGTCGAGGCGC
GGCGAGCCGCAGCCATTGCCTTTTATGGTAATCGTGCGAGAGGGCGCAGGGACTTCCTTTGTCCCAAATC
TGGCGGAGCCGAAATCTGGGAGGCGCCGCCGCACCCCCTCTAGCGGGCGCGGGCGAAGCGGTGCGGCGCC
GGCAGGAAGGAAATGGGCGGGGAGGGCCTTCGTGCGTCGCCGCGCCGCCGTCCCCTTCTCCATCTCCAGC
CTCGGGGCTGCCGCAGGGGGACGGCTGCCTTCGGGGGGGACGGGGCAGGGCGGGGTTCGGCTTCTGGCGT
GTGACCGGCGGCTCTAGAGCCTCTGCTAACCATGTTCATGCCTTCTTCTTTTTCCTACAGCTCCTGGGCA
ACGTGCTGGTTATTGTGCTGTCTCATCATTTTGGCAAAGAATTCGCCACCATGGATTACAAGGATGACGA
CGATAAGGGATCAGGCATGGAAACTGAACCAGTTTCCGTGCAGAAGGTACCTGCACCCCCTGGATCTCCC
TGTCGACAACAGGACTCTGCCCTGACCCCCACGCCCACCATGCCTCCCCCAGAGGAACCCTCCGAAGACT
ATGAACACAGCCAAAGCCCTGCAGAGCAAGCCATACAGGAGGAATTTCAGTTTCTGCGCTGCCCGAGCTG
CCAGGCCCAAGCCAGGTGCCCCAAACTGCTGCCTTGCCTGCACACGCTGTGCTCCGGATGCCTGGAGGCG
CCTGGCCTGCAGTGCCCCATCTGCAAGGCTCCTGGGCAGGCCGATGCTAATGGGGAGGCCCTGGATAACG
TGTTCTTCGAGAGCCTGCAGCGGCGCCTGGCGGTGTTCCGGCAGATCGTGGATGCTCAGGCTGCGTGCAC
CCGCTGCAAAGGCTTGGCCGACTTCTGGTGTTTCGAGTGTGAACAGCTCATTTGCAGCAAGTGCTTCGAA
GCACACCAGTGGTACCTCAGGCATGAGGCCCGGCCCCTGGCCGATCTCCGCGACAATTCAGTGAGCAGCT
TCCTCGACAGTACGCGCAAGTCCAATATCTTCTGCTCCAATACCAACCACCGCAACCCTGCGCTGACTGA
CATCTACTGCCGAGGCTGCGCCAAGCCTCTGTGTTGCACATGCGCGCTCCTGGACCGCAACCACAGCCAT
CTCCATTGCGATATTGGTGAGGAGATTCAGCAGTGGCATGAGGAACTAGGCACCATGACACAGACTCTGG
AGGAGCAGGGCAGAACCTTCGACAGTGCCCATGCACAGATGTGCTCAGCTATAGGACAGCTGGACCACGC
ACGCGCAGACATTGAGAAGCAGATCCGCGCACGCGTGCGCCAGGTGGTAGACTACGTGCAGGCTCAGGAG
CGCGAGCTGCTCGAGGCGGTGAATGACCGCTACCAGCGCGACTACCAGGAAATAGCTGGCCAGCTGAGCT
GCCTGGAAGCTGTGCTGCAGCGCATCCGCACTAGTGGGGCGCTGGTCAAGAGGATGAAGCTCTATGCCTC
CGACCAGGAGGTGCTGGATATGCACAGCTTTCTGCGCAAGGCACTCTGTAGCTTGCGCCAGGAGGAGCCC
CAGAACCAGAAAGTCCAGCTGCTCACCAGAGGTTTCGAGGAGTTCAAGCTGTGCCTGCAGGACTTCATCT
CCTGCATCACCCAGAGGATAAATGCAGCTGTAGCCAGCCCAGAGGCAGCCAGCAATCAACCAGAGGCAGC
CAGCACTCACCCAGTGACAACCAGCACGCCTGAGGACCTTGTGCAGGAGGCTTCTCAGACAGTCGGCTCC
ATGAAGAGGAAGTGCTCCCACGAAGATTGCTCCAGGAAGATCATCCGGATGGAGTCCACAGAGGAGAACG
AGGACAGGTTGGCCACAAGCTCCCCCGAGCAGTCCTGGCCCAGCACTTTCAAGGCCACCTCCCCTCCCCA
TCTGGATGGGACTTCCAACCCTGAGAGCACCGTCCCTGAAAAAAAGATCCTCCTGCCCAACAACAATCAT
GTTACCAGTGACACAGGGGAAACAGAGGAGCGAGTTGTGGTGATCAGCAGCTCAGAGGATTCGGACACCG
AGAATCTGTCCTCCCACGAGTTGGACGATAGCAGCAGTGAGTCCAGCAGCCTGCAGCTGGAGGGCCCCAA
TTCCCTCAAGGCCTTGGATGAGAGCCTCGCCGAACCCCACTTAGAAGACAGGACCCTGGTTTTCTTTGAC
CTCAAGATTGACAATGAAACCCAGAAAATTAGCCAGCTGGCCGCGGTGAACCGGGAAAGCAAGTTCCGTG
TGCTCATCCAGCCCGAGGCCTTCAGTGTCTACTCCAAAGCTGTCTCCCTGGAGGCAGGGCTCCGGCACTT
CCTCAGCTTCCTCACCACCATGCATCGTCCCATCTTGGCGTGTTCTAGGCTGTGGGGGCCGGGACTCCCC
ATCTTCTTCCAGACCCTGAGTGATATTAACAAGCTGTGGGAATTCCAGGACACCATCTCAGGTTTCTTGG
CCGTGCTGCCCCTCATCCGGGAACGCATACCCGGCGCTAGCAGCTTCAAACTTGGGAACCTAGCCAAGAC
CTACCTGGCGAGAAACATGAGCGAACGCAGCGCTCTGGCTTCTGTGCTGGCCATGAGGGACTTGTGCTGC
CTCCTTGAGATCTCCCCAGGACTGCCGCTGGCCCAGCATATCTACTCCTTTAGTAGCTTGCAGTGTTTTG
CTTCCCTGCAGCCCCTAATTCAGGCCAGCGTCCTGCCACAGTCCGAGGCCCGCCTCTTGGCCCTCCACAA
TGTGAGCTTTGTAGAGTTGCTGAATGCATATCGCACCAACAGGCAAGAAGGCTTGAAGAAGTATGTCCAC
TATCTGAGCCTGCAGACCACCCCGTTGTCATCGTCGGCTTCCACCCAAGTTGCCCAATTCCTGCAGGCTC
TTAGCACCCACATGGAAGGACTGTTGGAAGGCCATGCCCCTGCTGGGGCAGAAGGCAAAGCTGAAAGTAA
GGGATGCCTGGCCTAGCTCGAGGCCCGGGATCCGCCCCTCTCCCTCCCCCCCCCCTAACGTTACTGGCCG
AAGCCGCTTGGAATAAGGCCGGTGTGCGTTTGTCTATATGTTATTTTCCACCATATTGCCGTCTTTTGGC
AATGTGAGGGCCCGGAAACCTGGCCCTGTCTTCTTGACGAGCATTCCTAGGGGTCTTTCCCCTCTCGCCA
AAGGAATGCAAGGTCTGTTGAATGTCGTGAAGGAAGCAGTTCCTCTGGAAGCTTCTTGAAGACAAACAAC
GTCTGTAGCGACCCTTTGCAGGCAGCGGAACCCCCCACCTGGCGACAGGTGCCTCTGCGGCCAAAAGCCA
CGTGTATAAGATACACCTGCAAAGGCGGCACAACCCCAGTGCCACGTTGTGAGTTGGATAGTTGTGGAAA
GAGTCAAATGGCTCTCCTCAAGCGTATTCAACAAGGGGCTGAAGGATGCCCAGAAGGTACCCCATTGTAT
GGGATCTGATCTGGGGCCTCGGTACACATGCTTTACATGTGTTTAGTCGAGGTTAAAAAAACGTCTAGGC
CCCCCGAACCACGGGGACGTGGTTTTCCTTTGAAAAACACGATGATAATATGGCCACAACCATGGCCAAG
CCTTTGTCTCAAGAAGAATCCACCCTCATTGAAAGAGCAACGGCTACAATCAACAGCATCCCCATCTCTG
AAGACTACAGCGTCGCCAGCGCAGCTCTCTCTAGCGACGGCCGCATCTTCACTGGTGTCAATGTATATCA
TTTTACTGGGGGACCTTGTGCAGAACTCGTGGTGCTGGGCACTGCTGCTGCTGCGGCAGCTGGCAACCTG
ACTTGTATCGTCGCGATCGGAAATGAGAACAGGGGCATCTTGAGCCCCTGCGGACGGTGCCGACAGGTGC
TTCTCGATCTGCATCCTGGGATCAAAGCCATAGTGAAGGACAGTGATGGACAGCCGACGGCAGTTGGGAT
TCGTGAATTGCTGCCCTCTGGTTATGTGTGGGAGGGTTAATGTACAAGTAATGCCCTGGCTCACAAATAC
CACTGAGATCTTTTTCCCTCTGCCAAAAATTATGGGGACATCATGAAGCCCCTTGAGCATCTGACTTCTG
GCTAATAAAGGAAATTTATTTTCATTGCAATAGTGTGTTGGAATTTTTTGTGTCTCTCACTCGGAAGGAC
ATATGGGAGGGCAAATCATTTAAAACATCAGAATGAGTATTTGGTTTAGAGTTTGGCAACATATGCCCAT
ATGCTGGCTGCCATGAACAAAGGTTGGCTATAAAGAGGTCATCAGTATATGAAACAGCCCCCTGCTGTCC
ATTCCTTATTCCATAGAAAAGCCTTGACTTGAGGTTAGATTTTTTTTATATTTTGTTTTGTGTTATTTTT
TTCTTTAACATCCCTAAAATTTTCCTTACATGTTTTACTAGCCAGATTTTTCCTCCTCTCCTGACTACTC
CCAGTCATAGCTGTCCCTCTTCTCTTATGAAGATCCCTCGACCTGCAGCCCAAGCTTGGCGTAATCATGG
TCATAGCTGTTTCCTGTGTGAAATTGTTATCCGCTCACAATTCCACACAACATACGAGCCGGAAGCATAA
AGTGTAAAGCCTGGGGTGCCTAATGAGTGAGCTAACTCACATTAATTGCGTTGCGCTCACTGCCCGCTTT
CCAGTCGGGAAACCTGTCGTGCCAGCGGATCCGCATCTCAATTAGTCAGCAACCATAGTCCCGCCCCTAA
CTCCGCCCATCCCGCCCCTAACTCCGCCCAGTTCCGCCCATTCTCCGCCCCATGGCTGACTAATTTTTTT
TATTTATGCAGAGGCCGAGGCCGCCTCGGCCTCTGAGCTATTCCAGAAGTAGTGAGGAGGCTTTTTTGGA
GGCCTAGGCTTTTGCAAAAAGCTAACTTGTTTATTGCAGCTTATAATGGTTACAAATAAAGCAATAGCAT
CACAAATTTCACAAATAAAGCATTTTTTTCACTGCATTCTAGTTGTGGTTTGTCCAAACTCATCAATGTA
TCTTATCATGTCTGGATCCGCTGCATTAATGAATCGGCCAACGCGCGGGGAGAGGCGGTTTGCGTATTGG
GCGCTCTTCCGCTTCCTCGCTCACTGACTCGCTGCGCTCGGTCGTTCGGCTGCGGCGAGCGGTATCAGCT
CACTCAAAGGCGGTAATACGGTTATCCACAGAATCAGGGGATAACGCAGGAAAGAACATGTGAGCAAAAG
GCCAGCAAAAGGCCAGGAACCGTAAAAAGGCCGCGTTGCTGGCGTTTTTCCATAGGCTCCGCCCCCCTGA
CGAGCATCACAAAAATCGACGCTCAAGTCAGAGGTGGCGAAACCCGACAGGACTATAAAGATACCAGGCG
TTTCCCCCTGGAAGCTCCCTCGTGCGCTCTCCTGTTCCGACCCTGCCGCTTACCGGATACCTGTCCGCCT
TTCTCCCTTCGGGAAGCGTGGCGCTTTCTCAATGCTCACGCTGTAGGTATCTCAGTTCGGTGTAGGTCGT
TCGCTCCAAGCTGGGCTGTGTGCACGAACCCCCCGTTCAGCCCGACCGCTGCGCCTTATCCGGTAACTAT
CGTCTTGAGTCCAACCCGGTAAGACACGACTTATCGCCACTGGCAGCAGCCACTGGTAACAGGATTAGCA
GAGCGAGGTATGTAGGCGGTGCTACAGAGTTCTTGAAGTGGTGGCCTAACTACGGCTACACTAGAAGGAC
AGTATTTGGTATCTGCGCTCTGCTGAAGCCAGTTACCTTCGGAAAAAGAGTTGGTAGCTCTTGATCCGGC
AAACAAACCACCGCTGGTAGCGGTGGTTTTTTTGTTTGCAAGCAGCAGATTACGCGCAGAAAAAAAGGAT
CTCAAGAAGATCCTTTGATCTTTTCTACGGGGTCTGACGCTCAGTGGAACGAAAACTCACGTTAAGGGAT
TTTGGTCATGAGATTATCAAAAAGGATCTTCACCTAGATCCTTTTAAATTAAAAATGAAGTTTTAAATCA
ATCTAAAGTATATATGAGTAAACTTGGTCTGACAGTTACCAATGCTTAATCAGTGAGGCACCTATCTCAG
CGATCTGTCTATTTCGTTCATCCATAGTTGCCTGACTCCCCGTCGTGTAGATAACTACGATACGGGAGGG
CTTACCATCTGGCCCCAGTGCTGCAATGATACCGCGAGACCCACGCTCACCGGCTCCAGATTTATCAGCA
ATAAACCAGCCAGCCGGAAGGGCCGAGCGCAGAAGTGGTCCTGCAACTTTATCCGCCTCCATCCAGTCTA
TTAATTGTTGCCGGGAAGCTAGAGTAAGTAGTTCGCCAGTTAATAGTTTGCGCAACGTTGTTGCCATTGC
TACAGGCATCGTGGTGTCACGCTCGTCGTTTGGTATGGCTTCATTCAGCTCCGGTTCCCAACGATCAAGG
CGAGTTACATGATCCCCCATGTTGTGCAAAAAAGCGGTTAGCTCCTTCGGTCCTCCGATCGTTGTCAGAA
GTAAGTTGGCCGCAGTGTTATCACTCATGGTTATGGCAGCACTGCATAATTCTCTTACTGTCATGCCATC
CGTAAGATGCTTTTCTGTGACTGGTGAGTACTCAACCAAGTCATTCTGAGAATAGTGTATGCGGCGACCG
AGTTGCTCTTGCCCGGCGTCAATACGGGATAATACCGCGCCACATAGCAGAACTTTAAAAGTGCTCATCA
TTGGAAAACGTTCTTCGGGGCGAAAACTCTCAAGGATCTTACCGCTGTTGAGATCCAGTTCGATGTAACC
CACTCGTGCACCCAACTGATCTTCAGCATCTTTTACTTTCACCAGCGTTTCTGGGTGAGCAAAAACAGGA
AGGCAAAATGCCGCAAAAAAGGGAATAAGGGCGACACGGAAATGTTGAATACTCATACTCTTCCTTTTTC
AATATTATTGAAGCATTTATCAGGGTTATTGTCTCATGAGCGGATACATATTTGAATGTATTTAGAAAAA
TAAACAAATAGGGGTTCCGCGCACATTTCCCCGAAAAGTGCCACCTG
