Features (pLannotate 1.2.2; 20 found; start..end, strand, type, name):
    164..1180    +  intron         chimeric intron: chimera between introns from chicken β-actin and rabbit β-globin
   1178..1234    +  CDS            HBB (fragment): HBB_LEPEU - Experimental evidence at protein level: Swiss-Prot protein existence level 1. Involved in oxygen transport from the lung to the various peripheral tissues. From Lepus europaeus (European hare).
   1244..1270    +  CDS            3xFLAG (fragment): three tandem FLAG® epitope tags
   1277..3793    +  CDS            Pml (fragment): PML_MOUSE - Experimental evidence at protein level: Swiss-Prot protein existence level 1. Functions via its association with PML-nuclear bodies (PML- NBs) in a wide range of important cellular processes, including tumor suppression, transcriptional regulation, apoptosis, senescence, DNA damage response, and viral defense mechanisms. Acts as the scaffold of PML-NBs allowing other proteins to shuttle in and out, a process which is regulated by SUMO-mediated modifications and interactions. Positively regulates p53/TP53 by acting at different levels (by promoting its acetylation and phosphorylatio
   3815..4401    +  misc_feature   IRES2: internal ribosome entry site (IRES) of the encephalomyocarditis virus (EMCV)
   4402..4796    +  CDS            BSD (fragment): blasticidin S deaminase; Aspergillus terreus BSD; confers resistance to blasticidin
   4904..4959    +  polyA_signal   β-globin poly(A) signal: rabbit β-globin polyadenylation signal (Gil and Proudfoot, 1987)
   5344..5360    -  protein_bind   lac operator: The lac repressor binds to the lac operator to inhibit transcription in E. coli. This inhibition can be relieved by adding lactose or isopropyl-β-D-thiogalactopyranoside (IPTG). lac repressor encoded by lacI
   5368..5398    -  promoter       lac promoter: promoter for the E. coli lac operon
   5413..5434    -  protein_bind   CAP binding site: CAP binding activates transcription in the presence of cAMP. E. coli catabolite activator protein
   5447..5486    -  CDS            lacI (fragment): lac repressor; lacI; The lac repressor binds to the lac operator to inhibit transcription in E. coli. This inhibition can be relieved by adding lactose or isopropyl-β-D-thiogalactopyranoside (IPTG).
   5493..5515    +  promoter       SV40 promoter (fragment): SV40 enhancer and early promoter
   5539..5674    +  rep_origin     SV40 ori: SV40 origin of replication
   5694..5828    +  polyA_signal   SV40 poly(A) signal: SV40 polyadenylation signal
   5830..5884    -  CDS            lacI (fragment): lac repressor; lacI; The lac repressor binds to the lac operator to inhibit transcription in E. coli. This inhibition can be relieved by adding lactose or isopropyl-β-D-thiogalactopyranoside (IPTG).
   6067..6655    -  rep_origin     ori: high-copy-number ColE1/pMB1/pBR322/pUC origin of replication
   6826..7686    -  CDS            AmpR: β-lactamase; bla; confers resistance to ampicillin, carbenicillin, and related antibiotics
   7687..7791    -  promoter       AmpR promoter: bla
   7822..8201    +  enhancer       CMV enhancer: human cytomegalovirus immediate early enhancer
   8203..163     +  promoter       chicken β-actin promoter (across the origin): No description available
>Addgene plasmid #140287 | pCFL-mPML-3KRmut-iB | addgene full sequence | sequence record 296009 | Addgene NGS Result
GGGGGGGCGCGCGCCAGGCGGGGCGGGGCGGGGCGAGGGGCGGGGCGGGGCGAGGCGGAGAGGTGCGGCG
GCAGCCAATCAGAGCGGCGCGCTCCGAAAGTTTCCTTTTATGGCGAGGCGGCGGCGGCGGCGGCCCTATA
AAAAGCGAAGCGCGCGGCGGGCGGGAGTCGCTGCGCGCTGCCTTCGCCCCGTGCCCCGCTCCGCCGCCGC
CTCGCGCCGCCCGCCCCGGCTCTGACTGACCGCGTTACTCCCACAGGTGAGCGGGCGGGACGGCCCTTCT
CCTCCGGGCTGTAATTAGCGCTTGGTTTAATGACGGCTTGTTTCTTTTCTGTGGCTGCGTGAAAGCCTTG
AGGGGCTCCGGGAGGGCCCTTTGTGCGGGGGGAGCGGCTCGGGGGGTGCGTGCGTGTGTGTGTGCGTGGG
GAGCGCCGCGTGCGGCTCCGCGCTGCCCGGCGGCTGTGAGCGCTGCGGGCGCGGCGCGGGGCTTTGTGCG
CTCCGCAGTGTGCGCGAGGGGAGCGCGGCCGGGGGCGGTGCCCCGCGGTGCGGGGGGGGCTGCGAGGGGA
ACAAAGGCTGCGTGCGGGGTGTGTGCGTGGGGGGGTGAGCAGGGGGTGTGGGCGCGTCGGTCGGGCTGCA
ACCCCCCCTGCACCCCCCTCCCCGAGTTGCTGAGCACGGCCCGGCTTCGGGTGCGGGGCTCCGTACGGGG
CGTGGCGCGGGGCTCGCCGTGCCGGGCGGGGGGTGGCGGCAGGTGGGGGTGCCGGGCGGGGCGGGGCCGC
CTCGGGCCGGGGAGGGCTCGGGGGAGGGGCGCGGCGGCCCCCGGAGCGCCGGCGGCTGTCGAGGCGCGGC
GAGCCGCAGCCATTGCCTTTTATGGTAATCGTGCGAGAGGGCGCAGGGACTTCCTTTGTCCCAAATCTGT
GCGGAGCCGAAATCTGGGAGGCGCCGCCGCACCCCCTCTAGCGGGCGCGGGGCGAAGCGGTGCGGCGCCG
GCAGGAAGGAAATGGGCGGGGAGGGCCTTCGTGCGTCGCCGCGCCGCCGTCCCCTTCTCCCTCTCCAGCC
TCGGGGCTGTCCGCGGGGGGACGGCTGCCTTCGGGGGGGACGGGGCAGGGCGGGGTTCGGCTTCTGGCGT
GTGACCGGCGGCTCTAGAGCCTCTGCTAACCATGTTCATGCCTTCTTCTTTTTCCTACAGCTCCTGGGCA
ACGTGCTGGTTATTGTGCTGTCTCATCATTTTGGCAAAGAATTCGCCACCATGGATTACAAGGATGACGA
CGATAAGGGATCAGGCATGGAAACTGAACCAGTTTCCGTGCAGAAGGTACCTGCACCCCCTGGATCTCCC
TGTCGACAACAGGACTCTGCCCTGACCCCCACGCCCACCATGCCTCCCCCAGAGGAACCCTCCGAAGACT
ATGAACACAGCCAAAGCCCTGCAGAGCAAGCCATACAGGAGGAATTTCAGTTTCTGCGCTGCCCGAGCTG
CCAGGCCCAAGCCAGGTGCCCCAAACTGCTGCCTTGCCTGCACACGCTGTGCTCCGGATGCCTGGAGGCG
CCTGGCCTGCAGTGCCCCATCTGCAAGGCTCCTGGGCAGGCCGATGCTAATGGGGAGGCCCTGGATAACG
TGTTCTTCGAGAGCCTGCAGCGGCGCCTGGCGGTGTTCCGGCAGATCGTGGATGCTCAGGCTGCGTGCAC
CCGCTGCAAAGGCTTGGCCGACTTCTGGTGTTTCGAGTGTGAACAGCTCATTTGCAGCAAGTGCTTCGAA
GCACACCAGTGGTACCTCAGGCATGAGGCCCGGCCCCTGGCCGATCTCCGCGACAATTCAGTGAGCAGCT
TCCTCGACAGTACGCGCAAGTCCAATATCTTCTGCTCCAATACCAACCACCGCAACCCTGCGCTGACTGA
CATCTACTGCCGAGGCTGCGCCAAGCCTCTGTGTTGCACATGCGCGCTCCTGGACCGCAACCACAGCCAT
CTCCATTGCGATATTGGTGAGGAGATTCAGCAGTGGCATGAGGAACTAGGCACCATGACACAGACTCTGG
AGGAGCAGGGCAGAACCTTCGACAGTGCCCATGCACAGATGTGCTCAGCTATAGGACAGCTGGACCACGC
ACGCGCAGACATTGAGAAGCAGATCCGCGCACGCGTGCGCCAGGTGGTAGACTACGTGCAGGCTCAGGAG
CGCGAGCTGCTCGAGGCGGTGAATGACCGCTACCAGCGCGACTACCAGGAAATAGCTGGCCAGCTGAGCT
GCCTGGAAGCTGTGCTGCAGCGCATCCGCACTAGTGGGGCGCTGGTCAAGAGGATGAAGCTCTATGCCTC
CGACCAGGAGGTGCTGGATATGCACAGCTTTCTGCGCAAGGCACTCTGTAGCTTGCGCCAGGAGGAGCCC
CAGAACCAGAAAGTCCAGCTGCTCACCAGAGGTTTCGAGGAGTTCAAGCTGTGCCTGCAGGACTTCATCT
CCTGCATCACCCAGAGGATAAATGCAGCTGTAGCCAGCCCAGAGGCAGCCAGCAATCAACCAGAGGCAGC
CAGCACTCACCCAGTGACAACCAGCACGCCTGAGGACCTTGTGCAGGAGGCTTCTCAGACAGTCGGCTCC
ATGAAGAGGAAGTGCTCCCACGAAGATTGCTCCAGGAAGATCATCCGGATGGAGTCCACAGAGGAGAACG
AGGACAGGTTGGCCACAAGCTCCCCCGAGCAGTCCTGGCCCAGCACTTTCAAGGCCACCTCCCCTCCCCA
TCTGGATGGGACTTCCAACCCTGAGAGCACCGTCCCTGAAAAAAAGATCCTCCTGCCCAACAACAATCAT
GTTACCAGTGACACAGGGGAAACAGAGGAGCGAGTTGTGGTGATCAGCAGCTCAGAGGATTCGGACACCG
AGAATCTGTCCTCCCACGAGTTGGACGATAGCAGCAGTGAGTCCAGCAGCCTGCAGCTGGAGGGCCCCAA
TTCCCTCAAGGCCTTGGATGAGAGCCTCGCCGAACCCCACTTAGAAGACAGGACCCTGGTTTTCTTTGAC
CTCAAGATTGACAATGAAACCCAGAAAATTAGCCAGCTGGCCGCGGTGAACCGGGAAAGCAAGTTCCGTG
TGCTCATCCAGCCCGAGGCCTTCAGTGTCTACTCCAAAGCTGTCTCCCTGGAGGCAGGGCTCCGGCACTT
CCTCAGCTTCCTCACCACCATGCATCGTCCCATCTTGGCGTGTTCTAGGCTGTGGGGGCCGGGACTCCCC
ATCTTCTTCCAGACCCTGAGTGATATTAACAAGCTGTGGGAATTCCAGGACACCATCTCAGGTTTCTTGG
CCGTGCTGCCCCTCATCCGGGAACGCATACCCGGCGCTAGCAGCTTCAAACTTGGGAACCTAGCCAAGAC
CTACCTGGCGAGAAACATGAGCGAACGCAGCGCTCTGGCTTCTGTGCTGGCCATGAGGGACTTGTGCTGC
CTCCTTGAGATCTCCCCAGGACTGCCGCTGGCCCAGCATATCTACTCCTTTAGTAGCTTGCAGTGTTTTG
CTTCCCTGCAGCCCCTAATTCAGGCCAGCGTCCTGCCACAGTCCGAGGCCCGCCTCTTGGCCCTCCACAA
TGTGAGCTTTGTAGAGTTGCTGAATGCATATCGCACCAACAGGCAAGAAGGCTTGAAGAAGTATGTCCAC
TATCTGAGCCTGCAGACCACCCCGTTGTCATCGTCGGCTTCCACCCAAGTTGCCCAATTCCTGCAGGCTC
TTAGCACCCACATGGAAGGACTGTTGGAAGGCCATGCCCCTGCTGGGGCAGAAGGCAAAGCTGAAAGTAA
GGGATGCCTGGCCTAGCTCGAGGCCCGGGATCCGCCCCTCTCCCTCCCCCCCCCCTAACGTTACTGGCCG
AAGCCGCTTGGAATAAGGCCGGTGTGCGTTTGTCTATATGTTATTTTCCACCATATTGCCGTCTTTTGGC
AATGTGAGGGCCCGGAAACCTGGCCCTGTCTTCTTGACGAGCATTCCTAGGGGTCTTTCCCCTCTCGCCA
AAGGAATGCAAGGTCTGTTGAATGTCGTGAAGGAAGCAGTTCCTCTGGAAGCTTCTTGAAGACAAACAAC
GTCTGTAGCGACCCTTTGCAGGCAGCGGAACCCCCCACCTGGCGACAGGTGCCTCTGCGGCCAAAAGCCA
CGTGTATAAGATACACCTGCAAAGGCGGCACAACCCCAGTGCCACGTTGTGAGTTGGATAGTTGTGGAAA
GAGTCAAATGGCTCTCCTCAAGCGTATTCAACAAGGGGCTGAAGGATGCCCAGAAGGTACCCCATTGTAT
GGGATCTGATCTGGGGCCTCGGTACACATGCTTTACATGTGTTTAGTCGAGGTTAAAAAAACGTCTAGGC
CCCCCGAACCACGGGGACGTGGTTTTCCTTTGAAAAACACGATGATAATATGGCCACAACCATGGCCAAG
CCTTTGTCTCAAGAAGAATCCACCCTCATTGAAAGAGCAACGGCTACAATCAACAGCATCCCCATCTCTG
AAGACTACAGCGTCGCCAGCGCAGCTCTCTCTAGCGACGGCCGCATCTTCACTGGTGTCAATGTATATCA
TTTTACTGGGGGACCTTGTGCAGAACTCGTGGTGCTGGGCACTGCTGCTGCTGCGGCAGCTGGCAACCTG
ACTTGTATCGTCGCGATCGGAAATGAGAACAGGGGCATCTTGAGCCCCTGCGGACGGTGCCGACAGGTGC
TTCTCGATCTGCATCCTGGGATCAAAGCCATAGTGAAGGACAGTGATGGACAGCCGACGGCAGTTGGGAT
TCGTGAATTGCTGCCCTCTGGTTATGTGTGGGAGGGTTAATGTACAAGTAATGCCCTGGCTCACAAATAC
CACTGAGATCTTTTTCCCTCTGCCAAAAATTATGGGGACATCATGAAGCCCCTTGAGCATCTGACTTCTG
GCTAATAAAGGAAATTTATTTTCATTGCAATAGTGTGTTGGAATTTTTTGTGTCTCTCACTCGGAAGGAC
ATATGGGAGGGCAAATCATTTAAAACATCAGAATGAGTATTTGGTTTAGAGTTTGGCAACATATGCCCAT
ATGCTGGCTGCCATGAACAAAGGTTGGCTATAAAGAGGTCATCAGTATATGAAACAGCCCCCTGCTGTCC
ATTCCTTATTCCATAGAAAAGCCTTGACTTGAGGTTAGATTTTTTTTATATTTTGTTTTGTGTTATTTTT
TTCTTTAACATCCCTAAAATTTTCCTTACATGTTTTACTAGCCAGATTTTTCCTCCTCTCCTGACTACTC
CCAGTCATAGCTGTCCCTCTTCTCTTATGGAGATCCCTCGACCTGCAGCCCAAGCTTGGCGTAATCATGG
TCATAGCTGTTTCCTGTGTGAAATTGTTATCCGCTCACAATTCCACACAACATACGAGCCGGAAGCATAA
AGTGTAAAGCCTGGGGTGCCTAATGAGTGAGCTAACTCACATTAATTGCGTTGCGCTCACTGCCCGCTTT
CCAGTCGGGAAACCTGTCGTGCCAGCGGATCCGCATCTCAATTAGTCAGCAACCATAGTCCCGCCCCTAA
CTCCGCCCATCCCGCCCCTAACTCCGCCCAGTTCCGCCCATTCTCCGCCCCATGGCTGACTAATTTTTTT
TATTTATGCAGAGGCCGAGGCCGCCTCGGCCTCTGAGCTATTCCAGAAGTAGTGAGGAGGCTTTTTTGGA
GGCCTAGGCTTTTGCAAAAAGCTAACTTGTTTATTGCAGCTTATAATGGTTACAAATAAAGCAATAGCAT
CACAAATTTCACAAATAAAGCATTTTTTTCACTGCATTCTAGTTGTGGTTTGTCCAAACTCATCAATGTA
TCTTATCATGTCTGGATCCGCTGCATTAATGAATCGGCCAACGCGCGGGGAGAGGCGGTTTGCGTATTGG
GCGCTCTTCCGCTTCCTCGCTCACTGACTCGCTGCGCTCGGTCGTTCGGCTGCGGCGAGCGGTATCAGCT
CACTCAAAGGCGGTAATACGGTTATCCACAGAATCAGGGGATAACGCAGGAAAGAACATGTGAGCAAAAG
GCCAGCAAAAGGCCAGGAACCGTAAAAAGGCCGCGTTGCTGGCGTTTTTCCATAGGCTCCGCCCCCCTGA
CGAGCATCACAAAAATCGACGCTCAAGTCAGAGGTGGCGAAACCCGACAGGACTATAAAGATACCAGGCG
TTTCCCCCTGGAAGCTCCCTCGTGCGCTCTCCTGTTCCGACCCTGCCGCTTACCGGATACCTGTCCGCCT
TTCTCCCTTCGGGAAGCGTGGCGCTTTCTCATAGCTCACGCTGTAGGTATCTCAGTTCGGTGTAGGTCGT
TCGCTCCAAGCTGGGCTGTGTGCACGAACCCCCCGTTCAGCCCGACCGCTGCGCCTTATCCGGTAACTAT
CGTCTTGAGTCCAACCCGGTAAGACACGACTTATCGCCACTGGCAGCAGCCACTGGTAACAGGATTAGCA
GAGCGAGGTATGTAGGCGGTGCTACAGAGTTCTTGAAGTGGTGGCCTAACTACGGCTACACTAGAAGAAC
AGTATTTGGTATCTGCGCTCTGCTGAAGCCAGTTACCTTCGGAAAAAGAGTTGGTAGCTCTTGATCCGGC
AAACAAACCACCGCTGGTAGCGGTGGTTTTTTTGTTTGCAAGCAGCAGATTACGCGCAGAAAAAAAGGAT
CTCAAGAAGATCCTTTGATCTTTTCTACGGGGTCTGACGCTCAGTGGAACGAAAACTCACGTTAAGGGAT
TTTGGTCATGAGATTATCAAAAAGGATCTTCACCTAGATCCTTTTAAATTAAAAATGAAGTTTTAAATCA
ATCTAAAGTATATATGAGTAAACTTGGTCTGACAGTTACCAATGCTTAATCAGTGAGGCACCTATCTCAG
CGATCTGTCTATTTCGTTCATCCATAGTTGCCTGACTCCCCGTCGTGTAGATAACTACGATACGGGAGGG
CTTACCATCTGGCCCCAGTGCTGCAATGATACCGCGAGACCCACGCTCACCGGCTCCAGATTTATCAGCA
ATAAACCAGCCAGCCGGAAGGGCCGAGCGCAGAAGTGGTCCTGCAACTTTATCCGCCTCCATCCAGTCTA
TTAATTGTTGCCGGGAAGCTAGAGTAAGTAGTTCGCCAGTTAATAGTTTGCGCAACGTTGTTGCCATTGC
TACAGGCATCGTGGTGTCACGCTCGTCGTTTGGTATGGCTTCATTCAGCTCCGGTTCCCAACGATCAAGG
CGAGTTACATGATCCCCCATGTTGTGCAAAAAAGCGGTTAGCTCCTTCGGTCCTCCGATCGTTGTCAGAA
GTAAGTTGGCCGCAGTGTTATCACTCATGGTTATGGCAGCACTGCATAATTCTCTTACTGTCATGCCATC
CGTAAGATGCTTTTCTGTGACTGGTGAGTACTCAACCAAGTCATTCTGAGAATAGTGTATGCGGCGACCG
AGTTGCTCTTGCCCGGCGTCAATACGGGATAATACCGCGCCACATAGCAGAACTTTAAAAGTGCTCATCA
TTGGAAAACGTTCTTCGGGGCGAAAACTCTCAAGGATCTTACCGCTGTTGAGATCCAGTTCGATGTAACC
CACTCGTGCACCCAACTGATCTTCAGCATCTTTTACTTTCACCAGCGTTTCTGGGTGAGCAAAAACAGGA
AGGCAAAATGCCGCAAAAAAGGGAATAAGGGCGACACGGAAATGTTGAATACTCATACTCTTCCTTTTTC
AATATTATTGAAGCATTTATCAGGGTTATTGTCTCATGAGCGGATACATATTTGAATGTATTTAGAAAAA
TAAACAAATAGGGGTTCCGCGCACATTTCCCCGAAAAGTGCCACCTGGGTCGACATTGATTATTGACTAG
TTATTAATAGTAATCAATTACGGGGTCATTAGTTCATAGCCCATATATGGAGTTCCGCGTTACATAACTT
ACGGTAAATGGCCCGCCTGGCTGACCGCCCAACGACCCCCGCCCATTGACGTCAATAATGACGTATGTTC
CCATAGTAACGCCAATAGGGACTTTCCATTGACGTCAATGGGTGGAGTATTTACGGTAAACTGCCCACTT
GGCAGTACATCAAGTGTATCATATGCCAAGTACGCCCCCTATTGACGTCAATGACGGTAAATGGCCCGCC
TGGCATTATGCCCAGTACATGACCTTATGGGACTTTCCTACTTGGCAGTACATCTACGTATTAGTCATCG
CTATTACCATGGTCGAGGTGAGCCCCACGTTCTGCTTCACTCTCCCCATCTCCCCCCCCTCCCCACCCCC
AATTTTGTATTTATTTATTTTTTAATTATTTTGTGCAGCGATGGGGGCGGGGG
